>Addgene plasmid #249072 | pEvolvR-mCherry-LZ3-nCas9(D10A)-PolI5MΔ | addgene full sequence | sequence record 496318 | Addgene NGS Result
TTGAGATCCTTTTTTTCTGCGCGTAATCTGCTGCTTGCAAACAAAAAAACCACCGCTACCAGCGGTGGTT
TGTTTGCCGGATCAAGAGCTACCAACTCTTTTTCCGAAGGTAACTGGCTTCAGCAGAGCGCAGATACCAA
ATACTGTTCTTCTAGTGTAGCCGTAGTTAGGCCACCACTTCAAGAACTCTGTAGCACCGCCTACATACCT
CGCTCTGCTAATCCTGTTACCAGTGGCTGCTGCCAGTGGCGATAAGTCGTGTCTTACCGGGTTGGACTCA
AGACGATAGTTACCGGATAAGGCGCAGCGGTCGGGCTGAACGGGGGGTTCGTGCACACAGCCCAGCTTGG
AGCGAACGACCTACACCGAACTGAGATACCTACAGCGTGAGCTATGAGAAAGCGCCACGCTTCCCGAAGG
GAGAAAGGCGGACAGGTATCCGGTAAGCGGCAGGGTCGGAACAGGAGAGCGCACGAGGGAGCTTCCAGGG
GGAAACGCCTGGTATCTTTATAGTCCTGTCGGGTTTCGCCACCTCTGACTTGAGCGTCGATTTTTGTGAT
GCTCGTCAGGGGGGCGGAGCCTATGGAAAAACGCCAGCAACGCGGCCTTTTTACGGTTCCTGGCCTTTTG
CTGGCCTTTTGCTCACATGTTCTTTCCTGCGTTATCCCCTGATTCTGTGGATAACCGTATTACCGCCTTT
GAGTGAGCTGATACCGCTCGCCGCAGCCGAACGACCGAGCGCAGCGAGTCAGTGAGCGAGGAAGCGGAAG
AGCGCCCAATACGCAAACCGCCTCTCCCCGCGCGTTGGCCGATTCATTAATGCAGCTGGCACGACAGGTT
TCCCGACTGGAAAGCGGGCAGTGAGCGCAACGCAATTAATGTGAGTTAGCTCACTCATTAGGCACCCCAG
GCTTTACACTTTATGCTTCCGGCTCGTATGTTGTGTGGAATTGTGAGCGGATAACAATTTCACACAGGAA
ACAGCTATGACCATGATTACGCCAAGCTCGAAATTAACCCTCACTAAAGGGAACAAAAGCTGGAGCTCCA
CCGCGGTGGCGGCCGCTCTTAAGGGGTGCAGCGGCCTCCGCGCCGGGTTTTGGCGCCTCGGTGAGTGAGT
GTGTGCGTGTTGGATCCAAGGTCGGGCAGGAAGAGGGCCTATTTCCCATGATTCCTTCATATTTGCATAT
ACGATACAAGGCTGTTAGAGAGATAATTAGAATTAATTTGACTGTAAACACAAAGATATTAGTACAAAAT
ACGTGACGTAGAAAGTAATAATTTCTTGGGTAGTTTGCAGTTTTAAAATTATGTTTTAAAATGGACTATC
ATATGCTTACCGTAACTTGAAAGTATTTCGATTTCTTGGCTTTATATATCTTGTGGAAAGGACGAAACAC
CTGAGACGGAAAGTGAAACGTGATTTCATGCGTCATTTTGAACATTTTGTAAATCTTATTTAATAATGTG
TGCGGCAATTCACATTTAATTTATGAATGTTTTCTTAACATCGCGGCAACTCAAGAAACGGCAGGTTCGG
ATCTTAGCTACTAGAGAAAGAGGAGAAATACTAGATGCGTAAAGGCGAAGAGCTGTTCACTGGTGTCGTC
CCTATTCTGGTGGAACTGGATGGTGATGTCAACGGTCATAAGTTTTCCGTGCGTGGCGAGGGTGAAGGTG
ACGCAACTAATGGTAAACTGACGCTGAAGTTCATCTGTACTACTGGTAAACTGCCGGTTCCTTGGCCGAC
TCTGGTAACGACGCTGACTTATGGTGTTCAGTGCTTTGCTCGTTATCCGGACCATATGAAGCAGCATGAC
TTCTTCAAGTCCGCCATGCCGGAAGGCTATGTGCAGGAACGCACGATTTCCTTTAAGGATGACGGCACGT
ACAAAACGCGTGCGGAAGTGAAATTTGAAGGCGATACCCTGGTAAACCGCATTGAGCTGAAAGGCATTGA
CTTTAAAGAGGACGGCAATATCCTGGGCCATAAGCTGGAATACAATTTTAACAGCCACAATGTTTACATC
ACCGCCGATAAACAAAAAAATGGCATTAAAGCGAATTTTAAAATTCGCCACAACGTGGAGGATGGCAGCG
TGCAGCTGGCTGATCACTACCAGCAAAACACTCCAATCGGTGATGGTCCTGTTCTGCTGCCAGACAATCA
CTATCTGAGCACGCAAAGCGTTCTGTCTAAAGATCCGAACGAGAAACGCGATCATATGGTTCTGCTGGAG
TTCGTAACCGCAGCGGGCATCACGCATGGTATGGATGAACTGTACAAATGACCAGGCATCAAATAAAACG
AAAGGCTCAGTCGAAAGACTGGGCCTTTCGTTTTATCTGTTGTTTGTCGGTGAACGCTCTCTACTAGAGT
CACACTGGCTCACCTTCGGGTGGGCCTTTCTGCGTTTATACGTCTCAGTTTTAGAGCTAGAAATAGCAAG
TTAAAATAAGGCTAGTCCGTTATCAACTTGAAAAAGTGGCACCGAGTCGGTGCTTTTTTCCGCGGCCTCT
AGACTCGAGGCGTTGACATTGATTATTGACTAGTTATTAATAGTAATCAATTACGGGGTCATTAGTTCAT
AGCCCATATATGGAGTTCCGCGTTACATAACTTACGGTAAATGGCCCGCCTGGCTGACCGCCCAACGACC
CCCGCCCATTGACGTCAATAATGACGTATGTTCCCATAGTAACGCCAATAGGGACTTTCCATTGACGTCA
ATGGGTGGAGTATTTACGGTAAACTGCCCACTTGGCAGTACATCAAGTGTATCATATGCCAAGTACGCCC
CCTATTGACGTCAATGACGGTAAATGGCCCGCCTGGCATTATGCCCAGTACATGACCTTATGGGACTTTC
CTACTTGGCAGTACATCTACGTATTAGTCATCGCTATTACCATGGTGATGCGGTTTTGGCAGTACATCAA
TGGGCGTGGATAGCGGTTTGACTCACGGGGATTTCCAAGTCTCCACCCCATTGACGTCAATGGGAGTTTG
TTTTGGCACCAAAATCAACGGGACTTTCCAAAATGTCGTAACAACTCCGCCCCATTGACGCAAATGGGCG
GTAGGCGTGTACGGTGGGAGGTCTATATAAGCAGAGCTCTCTGGCTAACTACCGGTGCCACCATGGCCCC
AAAGAAGAAGCGGAAGGTCGGTATCCACGGAGTCCCAGCAGCCGTGAGCAAGGGCGAGGAGGATAACATG
GCCATCATCAAGGAGTTCATGCGCTTCAAGGTGCACATGGAGGGCTCCGTGAACGGCCACGAGTTCGAGA
TCGAGGGCGAGGGCGAGGGCCGCCCCTACGAGGGCACCCAGACCGCCAAGCTGAAGGTGACCAAGGGTGG
CCCCCTGCCCTTCGCCTGGGACATCCTGTCCCCTCAGTTCATGTACGGCTCCAAGGCCTACGTGAAGCAC
CCCGCCGACATCCCCGACTACTTGAAGCTGTCCTTCCCCGAGGGCTTCAAGTGGGAGCGCGTGATGAACT
TCGAGGACGGCGGCGTGGTGACCGTGACCCAGGACTCCTCCCTGCAGGACGGCGAGTTCATCTACAAGGT
GAAGCTGCGCGGCACCAACTTCCCCTCCGACGGCCCCGTAATGCAGAAGAAGACCATGGGCTGGGAGGCC
TCCTCCGAGCGGATGTACCCCGAGGACGGCGCCCTGAAGGGCGAGATCAAGCAGAGGCTGAAGCTGAAGG
ACGGCGGCCACTACGACGCTGAGGTCAAGACCACCTACAAGGCCAAGAAGCCCGTGCAGCTGCCCGGCGC
CTACAACGTCAACATCAAGTTGGACATCACCTCCCACAACGAGGACTACACCATCGTGGAACAGTACGAA
CGCGCCGAGGGCCGCCACTCCACCGGCGGCATGGACGAGCTGTACAAGGGATCCGGTATGGACAAGAAGT
ACAGCATCGGCCTGGCCATCGGCACCAACTCTGTGGGCTGGGCCGTGATCACCGACGAGTACAAGGTGCC
CAGCAAGAAATTCAAGGTGCTGGGCAACACCGACCGGCACAGCATCAAGAAGAACCTGATCGGCGCCCTG
CTGTTCGACAGCGGAGAAACAGCCGAGGCCACCCGGCTGAAGAGAACCGCCAGAAGAAGATACACCAGAC
GGAAGAACCGGATCTGCTATCTGCAAGAGATCTTCAGCAACGAGATGGCCAAGGTGGACGACAGCTTCTT
CCACAGACTGGAAGAGTCCTTCCTGGTGGAAGAGGATAAGAAGCACGAGCGGCACCCCATCTTCGGCAAC
ATCGTGGACGAGGTGGCCTACCACGAGAAGTACCCCACCATCTACCACCTGAGAAAGAAACTGGTGGACA
GCACCGACAAGGCCGACCTGCGGCTGATCTATCTGGCCCTGGCCCACATGATCAAGTTCCGGGGCCACTT
CCTGATCGAGGGCGACCTGAACCCCGACAACAGCGACGTGGACAAGCTGTTCATCCAGCTGGTGCAGACC
TACAACCAGCTGTTCGAGGAAAACCCCATCAACGCCAGCGGCGTGGACGCCAAGGCCATCCTGTCTGCCA
GACTGAGCAAGAGCAGACGGCTGGAAAATCTGATCGCCCAGCTGCCCGGCGAGAAGAAGAATGGCCTGTT
CGGCAACCTGATTGCCCTGAGCCTGGGCCTGACCCCCAACTTCAAGAGCAACTTCGACCTGGCCGAGGAT
GCCAAACTGCAGCTGAGCAAGGACACCTACGACGACGACCTGGACAACCTGCTGGCCCAGATCGGCGACC
AGTACGCCGACCTGTTTCTGGCCGCCAAGAACCTGTCCGACGCCATCCTGCTGAGCGACATCCTGAGAGT
GAACACCGAGATCACCAAGGCCCCCCTGAGCGCCTCTATGATCAAGAGATACGACGAGCACCACCAGGAC
CTGACCCTGCTGAAAGCTCTCGTGCGGCAGCAGCTGCCTGAGAAGTACAAAGAGATTTTCTTCGACCAGA
GCAAGAACGGCTACGCCGGCTACATCGATGGCGGAGCCAGCCAGGAAGAGTTCTACAAGTTCATCAAGCC
CATCCTGGAAAAGATGGACGGCACCGAGGAACTGCTCGTGAAGCTGAACAGAGAGGACCTGCTGCGGAAG
CAGCGGACCTTCGACAACGGCAGCATCCCCCACCAGATCCACCTGGGAGAGCTGCACGCCATTCTGCGGC
GGCAGGAAGATTTTTACCCATTCCTGAAGGACAACCGGGAAAAGATCGAGAAGATCCTGACCTTCCGCAT
CCCCTACTACGTGGGCCCTCTGGCCAGGGGAAACAGCAGATTCGCCTGGATGACCAGAAAGAGCGAGGAA
ACCATCACCCCCTGGAACTTCGAGGAAGTGGTGGACAAGGGCGCCAGCGCCCAGAGCTTCATCGAGCGGA
TGACCAACTTCGATAAGAACCTGCCCAACGAGAAGGTGCTGCCCAAGCACAGCCTGCTGTACGAGTACTT
CACCGTGTACAACGAGCTGACCAAAGTGAAATACGTGACCGAGGGAATGAGAAAGCCCGCCTTCCTGAGC
GGCGAGCAGAAAAAAGCCATCGTGGACCTGCTGTTCAAGACCAACCGGAAAGTGACCGTGAAGCAGCTGA
AAGAGGACTACTTCAAGAAAATCGAGTGCTTCGACTCCGTGGAAATCTCCGGCGTGGAAGATCGGTTCAA
CGCCTCCCTGGGCACATACCACGATCTGCTGAAAATTATCAAGGACAAGGACTTCCTGGACAATGAGGAA
AACGAGGACATTCTGGAAGATATCGTGCTGACCCTGACACTGTTTGAGGACAGAGAGATGATCGAGGAAC
GGCTGAAAACCTATGCCCACCTGTTCGACGACAAAGTGATGAAGCAGCTGAAGCGGCGGAGATACACCGG
CTGGGGCAGGCTGAGCCGGAAGCTGATCAACGGCATCCGGGACAAGCAGTCCGGCAAGACAATCCTGGAT
TTCCTGAAGTCCGACGGCTTCGCCTGCAGAAACTTCATGCAGCTGATCCACGACGACAGCCTGACCTTTA
AAGAGGACATCCAGAAAGCCCAGGTGTCCGGCCAGGGCGATAGCCTGCACGAGCACATTGCCAATCTGGC
CGGCAGCCCCGCCATTAAGAAGGGCATCCTGCAGACAGTGAAGGTGGTGGACGAGCTCGTGAAAGTGATG
GGCCGGCACAAGCCCGAGAACATCGTGATCGAAATGGCCAGAGAGAACCAGATCACCCAGAAGGGACAGA
AGAACAGCCGCGAGAGAATGAAGCGGATCGAAGAGGGCATCAAAGAGCTGGGCAGCCAGATCCTGAAAGA
ACACCCCGTGGAAAACACCCAGCTGCAGAACGAGAAGCTGTACCTGTACTACCTGCAGAATGGGCGGGAT
ATGTACGTGGACCAGGAACTGGACATCAACCGGCTGTCCGACTACGATGTGGACCATATCGTGCCTCAGA
GCTTTCTGAAGGACGACTCCATCGATAACAAAGTGCTGACTCGGAGCGACAAGAACCGGGGCAAGAGCGA
CAACGTGCCCTCCGAAGAGGTCGTGAAGAAGATGAAGAACTACTGGCGCCAGCTGCTGAATGCCAAGCTG
ATTACCCAGAGGAAGTTCGACAATCTGACCAAGGCCGAGAGAGGCGGCCTGAGCGAACTGGATAAGGCCA
TGTTCATCAAGAGACAGCTGGTGGAAACCCGGCAGATCACAAAGCACGTGGCACAGATCCTGGACTCCCG
GATGAACACTAAGTACGACGAGAACGACAAACTGATCCGGGAAGTGAAAGTGATCACCCTGAAGTCCAAG
CTGGTGTCCGATTTCCGGAAGGATTTCCAGTTTTACAAAGTGCGCGAGATCAACAAGTACCACCACGCCC
ACGACGCCTACCTGAACGCCGTCGTGGGAACCGCCCTGATCAAAAAGTACCCTAAGCTGGAAAGCGAGTT
CGTGTACGGCGACTACAAGGTGTACGACGTGCGGAAGATGATCGCCAAGAGCGAGCAGGAAATCGGCAAG
GCTACCGCCAAGTACTTCTTCTACAGCAACATCATGAACTTTTTCAAGACCGAGATTACCCTGGCCAACG
GCGAGATCCGGAAGCGGCCTCTGATCGAGACAAACGGCGAAACAGGCGAGATCGTGTGGGATAAGGGCCG
GGACTTTGCCACCGTGCGGAAAGTGCTGTCTATGCCCCAAGTGAATATCGTGAAAAAGACCGAGGTGCAG
ACAGGCGGCTTCAGCAAAGAGTCTATCCTGCCCAAGAGGAACAGCGACAAGCTGATCGCCAGAAAGAAGG
ACTGGGACCCTAAGAAGTACGGCGGCTTCGACAGCCCCACCGTGGCCTATTCTGTGCTGGTGGTGGCCAA
AGTGGAAAAGGGCAAGTCCAAGAAACTGAAGAGTGTGAAAGAGCTGCTGGGGATCACCATCATGGAAAGA
AGCAGCTTCGAGAAGAATCCCATCGACTTTCTGGAAGCCAAGGGCTACAAAGAAGTGAAAAAGGACCTGA
TCATCAAGCTGCCTAAGTACTCCCTGTTCGAGCTGGAAAACGGCCGGAAGAGAATGCTGGCCTCTGCCGG
CGAACTGCAGAAGGGAAACGAACTGGCCCTGCCCTCCAAATATGTGAACTTCCTGTACCTGGCCAGCCAC
TATGAGAAGCTGAAGGGCTCCCCCGAGGATAATGAGCAGAAACAGCTGTTTGTGGAACAGCACAAACACT
ACCTGGACGAGATCATCGAGCAGATCAGCGAGTTCTCCAAGAGAGTGATCCTGGCCGACGCTAATCTGGA
CAAGGTGCTGAGCGCCTACAACAAGCACAGAGACAAGCCTATCAGAGAGCAGGCCGAGAATATCATCCAC
CTGTTTACCCTGACCAATCTGGGAGCCCCTGCCGCCTTCAAGTACTTTGACACCACCATCGACCGGAAGA
GGTACACCAGCACCAAAGAGGTGCTGGACGCCACCCTGATCCACCAGAGCATCACCGGCCTGTACGAGAC
ACGGATCGACCTGTCTCAGCTGGGAGGCGACGCCTATCCCTATGACGTGCCCGATTATGCCAGCCTGGGC
AGCGGCTCCCCCAAGAAAAAACGCAAGGTGGAAGATCCTAAGAAAAAGCGGAAAGGTTCTAGTGAAACCC
CGGGAACAAGTGAGTCGGCCACCCCTGAAGGTGGATCAGGGGGTAGCGGATCCTCTTACGATAATTATGT
TACGATTCTGGACGAGGAAACCTTAAAGGCTTGGATCGCTAAATTAGAGAAGGCTCCTGTTTTCGCTTTC
GACACGGAAACGGATTCTCTGGACAATATTAGTGCGAATCTTGTTGGTCTGAGTTTCGCAATTGAACCGG
GTGTTGCTGCTTACATCCCTGTGGCACACGACTACCTGGACGCTCCGGACCAGATTTCACGTGAACGCGC
TCTGGAACTGCTGAAGCCTTTATTAGAGGACGAGAAAGCTTTGAAAGTTGGTCAGAATTTGAAGTATGCT
CGTGGAATCTTAGCTAATTATGGTATCGAGTTGCGCGGTATCGCTTTCGACACGATGTTGGAATCTTATA
TCCTGAACTCTGTCGCTGGTCGCCATGACATGGACTCTCTGGCTGAGCGCTGGCTGAAACATAAGACGAT
TACCTTCGAGGAAATCGCAGGAAAGGGTAAGAACCAGCTCACGTTCAATCAAATCGCTCTGGAGGAAGCT
GGTCGCTATGCTGCTGAGGACGCTGACGTTACTCTGCAACTGCACTTGAAGATGTGGCCTGACTTGCAGA
AGCATAAGGGTCCACTGAATGTTTTTGAAAACATTGAGATGCCTTTGGTTCCAGTTCTGTCTCGTATCGA
GCGCAATGGCGTTAAAATTGACCCAAAGGTTTTACATAACCACTCAGAGGAACTGACGCTGCGCTTAGCC
GAATTGGAGAAAAAGGCTCACGAGATCGCTGGCGAAGAGTTCAATCTGTCATCTACGAAACAACTGCAGA
CTATCCTGTTCGAGAAGCAAGGTATCAAGCCATTAAAAAAGACCCCTGGCGGTGCTCCGTCTACCTCTGA
GGAAGTTTTGGAGGAGTTAGCTTTGGATTACCCTCTGCCGAAGGTTATCTTGGAATACCGCGGTTTGGCT
AAATTGAAGTCTACTTATACGGATAAACTTCCTTTGATGATTAATCCAAAGACGGGTCGCGTTCACACGT
CGTACCATCAAGCTGTTACCGCTACCGGTCGCCTGTCTTCTACGGATCCGAATTTACAGAATATTCCTGT
GCGCAATGAGGAGGGCCGCCGCATTCGTCAAGCTTTTATCGCTCCGGAAGACTACGTTATCGTTTCTGCT
GATTATTCTCAAAATGAATTACGTATCATGGCTCACCTGTCTCGCGATAAGGGTCTGTTGACGGCCTTTG
CTGAGGGTAAGGACATTCATCGTGCTACCGCTGCTGAGGTTTACGGCCTGCCGTTGGAAACGGTTACGTC
TGAACAGCGTCGCTCTGCTAAGCGTATTAATTTCGGCTTAATCTACGGTATGTCTGCGTTTGGCTTAGCT
CGTCAGCTGAATATCCCGCGCAAGGAAGCTCAAAAATATATGGATCTGTATTTTGAGCGTTACCACGGTG
TTTTGGAATACATGGAGCGTACGCGCGCGCAAGCTAAGGAACAAGGTTATGTGGAAACCTTGGATGGTCG
TCGCTTGTACTTGCCTGACATTAAGTCTTCTAACGGCGCCCGCCGCGCTGCTGCCGAGCGCGCTGCTATC
AATGCTCCGATGCAAGGTACTGCTGCTGATATTATTAAGCGTGCTATGATCGCTGTGGACGCTTGGCTGC
AAGCTGAACAGCCTCGCGTTCGCATGATTATGCAAGTTCATGACGAGTTGGTTTTCGAGGTGCATAAGGA
CGACGTGGACGCTGTTGCTAAACAAATCCACCAGTTGATGGAGAATTGCACGCGCTTAGACGTTCCGCTG
CTGGTTGAAGTTGGTTCTGGTGAAAACTGGGACCAGGCTCACTAATGGCTGAAAACTGGGACCAGGCTCA
CTAACTCAGATCCTACTAGGTTTAATAAACATCTTTATTTTCATTACATCTGTGTGTTGGTTTTTTGTGT
GGTACCCAATTCGCCCTATAGTGAGTCGTATTACAATTCACTGGCCGTCGTTTTACAACGTCGTGACTGG
GAAAACCCTGGCGTTACCCAACTTAATCGCCTTGCAGCACATCCCCCTTTCGCCAGCTGGCGTAATAGCG
AAGAGGCCCGCACCGATCGCCCTTCCCAACAGTTGCGCAGCCTGAATGGCGAATGGG
[124 nt withheld, positions 10278-10401]
C
[91 nt withheld, positions 10403-10493]
A
[49 nt withheld, positions 10495-10543]
CCTTTGACGTTGGAGTCCACGTTCTTT
[37 nt withheld, positions 10571-10607]
ACCCTATCTCGGTCTATTCTTTTGATTTATAAGGGATTTTGCCGATTTCGGCCTATTGGTTAAAAAATGA
GCTGATTTAACAAAAATTTAACGCGAATTTTAACAAAATATTAACGCTTACAATTTAGGTGGCACTTTTC
GGGGAAATGTGCGCGGAACCCCTATTTGTTTATTTTTCTAAATACATTCAAATATGTATCCGCTCATGAG
ACAATAACCCTGATAAATGCTTCAATAATATTGAAAAAGGAAGAGTATGAGTATTCAACATTTCCGTGTC
GCCCTTATTCCCTTTTTTGCGGCATTTTGCCTTCCTGTTTTTGCTCACCCAGAAACGCTGGTGAAAGTAA
AAGATGCTGAAGATCAGTTGGGTGCACGAGTGGGTTACATCGAACTGGATCTCAACAGCGGTAAGATCCT
TGAGAGTTTTCGCCCCGAAGAACGTTTTCCAATGATGAGCACTTTTAAAGTTCTGCTATGTGGCGCGGTA
TTATCCCGTATTGACGCCGGGCAAGAGCAACTCGGTCGCCGCATACACTATTCTCAGAATGACTTGGTTG
AGTACTCACCAGTCACAGAAAAGCATCTTACGGATGGCATGACAGTAAGAGAATTATGCAGTGCTGCCAT
AACCATGAGTGATAACACTGCGGCCAACTTACTTCTGACAACGATCGGAGGACCGAAGGAGCTAACCGCT
TTTTTGCACAACATGGGGGATCATGTAACTCGCCTTGATCGTTGGGAACCGGAGCTGAATGAAGCCATAC
CAAACGACGAGCGTGACACCACGATGCCTGTAGCAATGGCAACAACGTTGCGCAAACTATTAACTGGCGA
ACTACTTACTCTAGCTTCCCGGCAACAATTAATAGACTGGATGGAGGCGGATAAAGTTGCAGGACCACTT
CTGCGCTCGGCCCTTCCGGCTGGCTGGTTTATTGCTGATAAATCTGGAGCCGGTGAGCGTGGTTCTCGCG
GTATCATTGCAGCACTGGGGCCAGATGGTAAGCCCTCCCGTATCGTAGTTATCTACACGACGGGGAGTCA
GGCAACTATGGATGAACGAAATAGACAGATCGCTGAGATAGGTGCCTCACTGATTAAGCATTGGTAACTG
TCAGACCAAGTTTACTCATATATACTTTAGATTGATTTAAAACTTCATTTTTAATTTAAAAGGATCTAGG
TGAAGATCCTTTTTGATAATCTCATGACCAAAATCCCTTAACGTGAGTTTTCGTTCCACTGAGCGTCAGA
CCCCGTAGAAAAGATCAAAGGATCTTC
Features (pLannotate 1.2.2; 24 found; start..end, strand, type, name):
      1..589     +  rep_origin     ori: high-copy-number ColE1/pMB1/pBR322/pUC origin of replication
    772..864     +  CDS            lacI (fragment): lac repressor; lacI; The lac repressor binds to the lac operator to inhibit transcription in E. coli. This inhibition can be relieved by adding lactose or isopropyl-β-D-thiogalactopyranoside (IPTG).
    877..898     +  protein_bind   CAP binding site: CAP binding activates transcription in the presence of cAMP. E. coli catabolite activator protein
    913..943     +  promoter       lac promoter: promoter for the E. coli lac operon
    947..969     +  protein_bind   lac operator (fragment): The lac repressor binds to the lac operator to inhibit transcription in E. coli. This inhibition can be relieved by adding lactose or isopropyl-β-D-thiogalactopyranoside (IPTG). lac repressor encoded by lacI
   1012..1030    +  promoter       T3 promoter: promoter for bacteriophage T3 RNA polymerase
   1043..1069    +  misc_feature   MCS (fragment): pBluescript multiple cloning site
   1083..1109    +  promoter       UbC promoter (fragment): human ubiquitin C promoter
   1153..1393    +  promoter       U6 promoter: RNA polymerase III promoter for human U6 snRNA
   1575..2288    +  CDS            superfolder GFP: GFP variant that folds robustly even when fused to poorly folded proteins (Pédelacq et al., 2006)
   2300..2371    +  terminator     rrnB T1 terminator: transcription terminator T1 from the E. coli rrnB gene
   2387..2414    +  terminator     T7Te terminator: phage T7 early transcription terminator
   2428..2503    +  misc_RNA       gRNA scaffold: guide RNA scaffold for the Streptococcus pyogenes CRISPR/Cas9 system
   2535..2914    +  enhancer       CMV enhancer: human cytomegalovirus immediate early enhancer
   2915..3118    +  promoter       CMV promoter: human cytomegalovirus (CMV) immediate early promoter
   3194..3898    +  CDS            mCherry: mCherry is a basic (constitutively fluorescent) red fluorescent protein published in 2004, derived from Discosoma sp.. It is reported to be a very rapidly-maturing monomer with low acid sensitivity.
   3908..8011    +  CDS            Cas9: Cas9 (Csn1) endonuclease from the Streptococcus pyogenes Type II CRISPR/Cas system generates RNA-guided double strand breaks in DNA
   8174..9982    +  CDS            polA (fragment): DPO1_ECOLI - Also known as resA. Experimental evidence at protein level: Swiss-Prot protein existence level 1. In addition to polymerase activity, this DNA polymerase exhibits 3'-5' and 5'-3' exonuclease activity. It is able to utilize nicked circular duplex DNA as a template and can unwind the parental DNA strand from its template. From Escherichia coli (strain K12).
  10041..10081   +  polyA_signal   poly(A) signal (fragment): synthetic polyadenylation signal
  10095..10113   -  promoter       T7 promoter: promoter for bacteriophage T7 RNA polymerase
  10116..10273   +  CDS            lacZα (fragment): LacZα fragment of β-galactosidase; lacZ fragment
  10278..10706   +  rep_origin     f1 ori (sequence partly withheld): f1 bacteriophage origin of replication; arrow indicates direction of (+) strand synthesis
  10759..10863   +  promoter       AmpR promoter: bla
  10864..11724   +  CDS            AmpR: β-lactamase; bla; confers resistance to ampicillin, carbenicillin, and related antibiotics
