[The description below was written by a language model from this plasmid's Addgene catalogue record and pLannotate feature annotations shown in this document.]
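Description:
pEvolvR-mCherry-LZ3-nCas9(D10A)-PolI5MΔ is an 11.9 kb mammalian expression and CRISPR plasmid that delivers an EvolvR targeted-mutagenesis system together with a guide RNA cloning site. The record does not name a backbone, but the feature table shows pBluescript-like remnants (lac promoter/operator, T3 and T7 promoters, MCS and lacZα fragments, f1 ori). The plasmid is propagated in E. coli at high copy from a ColE1/pUC-type origin under ampicillin selection (AmpR, β-lactamase).

The main payload is a single open reading frame driven by the CMV enhancer and promoter and followed by a synthetic poly(A) signal. It begins with mCherry as an N-terminal red fluorescent tag. Next comes a Streptococcus pyogenes Cas9 described in the record as the LZ3 variant carrying the D10A nickase mutation. The frame ends with a fragment of E. coli DNA polymerase I (polA). This polymerase part, PolI5MΔ, is the PolI5M variant lacking its N-terminal flap endonuclease domain (residues 1–325). The fusion is stated to be nucleus-localized, although no localization signals are annotated in the table. In the EvolvR design, the nickase cuts one strand at a guide-specified site, and the tethered polymerase then extends from the nick and introduces substitutions into the adjacent window.

Upstream, a human U6 Pol III promoter and an S. pyogenes gRNA scaffold flank a superfolder GFP cassette with bacterial rrnB T1 and T7Te terminators. BsmBI sites border this cassette, so Golden Gate insertion of a user-defined spacer replaces GFP, presumably allowing loss of green fluorescence to mark correct bacterial clones. The associated publication concerns how nickase fidelity affects EvolvR-mediated diversification in mammalian cells.
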