Addgene plasmid #249072: pEvolvR-mCherry-LZ3-nCas9(D10A)-PolI5MΔ
Purpose: Expresses nucleus-localized LZ3-nCas9 (D10A) fused to PolI5MΔ and mCherry using a CMV promoter. Includes a GFP cassette flanked by BsmbI cut sites to knock in and coexpress user-defined gRNAs.
Depositing lab: John Dueber & David Schaffer. Depositing organization: University of California, Berkeley. Publication: Nickase fidelity drives EvolvR-mediated diversification in mammalian cells. Hurtado JE, Schieferecke AJ, Halperin SO, Guan J, Aidlen D, Schaffer DV, Dueber JE. Nat Commun. 2025 Apr 19;16(1):3723. doi: 10.1038/s41467-025-58414-0. PubMed 40253348.
Backbone
  Vector backbone: n/a
  Vector type: Mammalian Expression, CRISPR
Growth in bacteria
  Bacterial resistance: Ampicillin, 100 μg/mL
  Growth temperature: 37°C
  Growth strain: NEB Stable
  Copy number: High Copy
Gene/Insert
  Gene/Insert name: LZ3-nCas9-PolI5MΔ
  Species: Synthetic
  Mutation: deletion of PolI5M N-terminal flap endonuclease domain (aa 1-325)
  Promoter: CMV
  Tag / fusion protein: mCherry (N terminal on backbone)
  Cloning method: Golden Gate
  Sequencing primers: 5′ n/a
Terms and licenses: Academic/Nonprofit Terms; Industry Terms: Not Available to Industry
How to cite: pEvolvR-mCherry-LZ3-nCas9(D10A)-PolI5MΔ was a gift from John Dueber & David Schaffer (Addgene plasmid # 249072 ; http://n2t.net/addgene:249072 ; RRID:Addgene_249072)
